>Addgene plasmid | p3E-rab6bb | analyzer sequence | sequence record 206659
CTTTCCTGCGTTATCCCCTGATTCTGTGGATAACCGTATTACCGCCTTTGAGTGAGCTGATACCGCTCGC
CGCAGCCGAACGACCGAGCGCAGCGAGTCAGTGAGCGAGGAAGCGGAAGAGCGCCCAATACGCAAACCGC
CTCTCCCCGCGCGTTGGCCGATTCATTAATGCAGCTGGCACGACAGGTTTCCCGACTGGAAAGCGGGCAG
TGAGCGCAACGCAATTAATACGCGTACCGCTAGCCAGGAAGAGTTTGTAGAAACGCAAAAAGGCCATCCG
TCAGGATGGCCTTCTGCTTAGTTTGATGCCTGGCAGTTTATGGCGGGCGTCCTGCCCGCCACCCTCCGGG
CCGTTGCTTCACAACGTTCAAATCCGCTCCCGGCGGATTTGTCCTACTCAGGAGAGCGTTCACCGACAAA
CAACAGATAAAACGAAAGGCCCAGTCTTCCGACTGAGCCTTTCGTTTTATTTGATGCCTGGCAGTTCCCT
ACTCTCGCGTTAACGCTAGCATGGATGTTTTCCCAGTCACGACGTTGTAAAACGACGGCCAGTCTTAAGC
TCGGGCCCTGCAGCTCTAGAGCTCGAATTCTACAGGTCACTAATACCATCTAAGTAGTTGGTTCATAGTG
ACTGCATATGTTGTGTTTTACAGTATTATGTAGTCTGTTTTTTATGCAAAATCTAATTTAATATATTGAT
ATTTATATCATTTTACGTTTCTCGTTCAACTTTCTTGTACAAAGTGGTGTCCATGGGAAGTGACTTTGGG
AACCCTTTACGGAAATTCAAACTTGTTTTTTTAGGGGAGCAAAGCGTTGGGAAGACATCGCTGATAACAA
GGTTCATGTATGACAGTTTTGACAACACTTATCAGGCAACTATTGGCATTGACTTTTTATCAAAAACCAT
GTATCTGGAGGACCGAACTGTGAGGTTACAGCTATGGGACACTGCAGGGCAGGAGCGTTTTAGGAGTCTT
ATCCCGAGCTACATTAGAGACTCCACAGTGGCTGTGGTGGTGTATGATATCACAAATATCAATTCATTCC
AGCTAACCTCTAAATGGATTGATGATGTCAGAACAGAGAGGGGAAGTGATGTCATTATCATGCTGGTGGG
CAATAAAACAGATCTAGAGGAAAAGAGGCAAATCACTATAGAGGAGGGGGAGCAGCGGGCCAAAGAGTTG
AATGTGATGTTTATCGAGACTAGTGCAAAGACCGGCAGTAATGTTAAACAGTTGTTTCGGCGAGTGGCCG
CTGCTTTGCCTGGTATGGAGAGCTTGGATGATAATAACAAAGAAGGAATGATTGACATTAAGCTGGACAA
ACAGCCGGATCCTCCGGCCACTGAAAGCGGCTGCTCCTGTTAGCAACTTTATTATACAAAGTTGGCATTA
TAAAAAAGCATTGCTTATCAATTTGTTGCAACGAACAGGTCACTATCAGTCAAAATAAAATCATTATTTG
GAGCTCCATGGTAGCGTTAACGCGGCCGCGATATCCCCTATAGTGAGTCGTATTACATGGTCATAGCTGT
TTCCTGGCAGCTCTGGCCCGTGTCTCAAAATCTCTGATGTTACATTGCACAAGATAAAAATATATCATCA
TGAACAATAAAACTGTCTGCTTACATAAACAGTAATACAAGGGGTGTTATGAGCCATATTCAACGGGAAA
CGTCGAGGCCGCGATTAAATTCCAACATGGATGCTGATTTATATGGGTATAAATGGGCTCGCGATAATGT
CGGGCAATCAGGTGCGACAATCTATCGCTTGTATGGGAAGCCCGATGCGCCAGAGTTGTTTCTGAAACAT
GGCAAAGGTAGCGTTGCCAATGATGTTACAGATGAGATGGTCAGACTAAACTGGCTGACGGAATTTATGC
CTCTTCCGACCATCAAGCATTTTATCCGTACTCCTGATGATGCATGGTTACTCACCACTGCGATCCCCGG
AAAAACAGCATTCCAGGTATTAGAAGAATATCCTGATTCAGGTGAAAATATTGTTGATGCGCTGGCAGTG
TTCCTGCGCCGGTTGCATTCGATTCCTGTTTGTAATTGTCCTTTTAACAGCGATCGCGTATTTCGTCTCG
CTCAGGCGCAATCACGAATGAATAACGGTTTGGTTGATGCGAGTGATTTTGATGACGAGCGTAATGGCTG
GCCTGTTGAACAAGTCTGGAAAGAAATGCATAAACTTTTGCCATTCTCACCGGATTCAGTCGTCACTCAT
GGTGATTTCTCACTTGATAACCTTATTTTTGACGAGGGGAAATTAATAGGTTGTATTGATGTTGGACGAG
TCGGAATCGCAGACCGATACCAGGATCTTGCCATCCTATGGAACTGCCTCGGTGAGTTTTCTCCTTCATT
ACAGAAACGGCTTTTTCAAAAATATGGTATTGATAATCCTGATATGAATAAATTGCAGTTTCATTTGATG
CTCGATGAGTTTTTCTAATCAGAATTGGTTAATTGGTTGTAACACTGGCAGAGCATTACGCTGACTTGAC
GGGACGGCGCAAGCTCATGACCAAAATCCCTTAACGTGAGTTACGCGTCGTTCCACTGAGCGTCAGACCC
CGTAGAAAAGATCAAAGGATCTTCTTGAGATCCTTTTTTTCTGCGCGTAATCTGCTGCTTGCAAACAAAA
AAACCACCGCTACCAGCGGTGGTTTGTTTGCCGGATCAAGAGCTACCAACTCTTTTTCCGAAGGTAACTG
GCTTCAGCAGAGCGCAGATACCAAATACTGTCCTTCTAGTGTAGCCGTAGTTAGGCCACCACTTCAAGAA
CTCTGTAGCACCGCCTACATACCTCGCTCTGCTAATCCTGTTACCAGTGGCTGCTGCCAGTGGCGATAAG
TCGTGTCTTACCGGGTTGGACTCAAGACGATAGTTACCGGATAAGGCGCAGCGGTCGGGCTGAACGGGGG
GTTCGTGCACACAGCCCAGCTTGGAGCGAACGACCTACACCGAACTGAGATACCTACAGCGTGAGCATTG
AGAAAGCGCCACGCTTCCCGAAGGGAGAAAGGCGGACAGGTATCCGGTAAGCGGCAGGGTCGGAACAGGA
GAGCGCACGAGGGAGCTTCCAGGGGGAAACGCCTGGTATCTTTATAGTCCTGTCGGGTTTCGCCACCTCT
GACTTGAGCGTCGATTTTTGTGATGCTCGTCAGGGGGGCGGAGCCTATGGAAAAACGCCAGCAACGCGGC
CTTTTTACGGTTCCTGGCCTTTTGCTGGCCTTTTGCTCACATGTT
Features (pLannotate 1.2.2; 11 found; start..end, strand, type, name):
    121..213     +  CDS            lacI (fragment): lac repressor; lacI; The lac repressor binds to the lac operator to inhibit transcription in E. coli. This inhibition can be relieved by adding lactose or isopropyl-β-D-thiogalactopyranoside (IPTG).
    268..295     -  terminator     rrnB T2 terminator: transcription terminator T2 from the E. coli rrnB gene
    427..470     +  terminator     rrnB T1 terminator: Escherichia coli rrnB; transcription terminator T1 from the E. coli rrnB gene
    517..553     -  CDS            lacZα (fragment): LacZα fragment of β-galactosidase; lacZ fragment
    624..748     -  protein_bind   attR2: mutant version of attR; recombination site for the Gateway® LR reaction LR Clonase™
    750..1370    +  CDS            RAB6B: RAB6B_HUMAN - Experimental evidence at protein level: Swiss-Prot protein existence level 1. Seems to have a role in retrograde membrane traffic at the level of the Golgi complex. May function in retrograde transport in neuronal cells. From Homo sapiens (Human).
   1374..1394    -  protein_bind   attB3: mutant version of attB; core recombination site for the Gateway® BP reaction BP Clonase™
   1385..1470    -  protein_bind   attL1 (fragment): mutant version of attL; recombination site for the Gateway® LR reaction LR Clonase™
   1507..1525    -  promoter       T7 promoter: promoter for bacteriophage T7 RNA polymerase
   1659..2468    +  CDS            KanR: aminoglycoside phosphotransferase; aph(3')-Ia; confers resistance to kanamycin in bacteria or G418 (Geneticin®) in eukaryotes
   2615..3203    +  rep_origin     ori: high-copy-number ColE1/pMB1/pBR322/pUC origin of replication
